Addgene plasmid #203435: pCDNA3-HA-HA-human CMYC (277-439)
Purpose: Mammalian expression of MYC
Depositing lab: Yoshiaki Ito. Depositing organization: National University of Singapore. Publication: RUNX3 inactivates oncogenic MYC through disruption of MYC/MAX complex and subsequent recruitment of GSK3beta-FBXW7 cascade. Oei V, Chuang LSH, Matsuo J, Srivastava S, Teh M, Ito Y. Commun Biol. 2023 Jul 3;6(1):689. doi: 10.1038/s42003-023-05037-0. PubMed 37400551.
Backbone
  Vector backbone: pcDNA3
  Backbone manufacturer: Invitrogen
  Vector type: Mammalian Expression
Growth in bacteria
  Bacterial resistance: Ampicillin, 100 μg/mL
  Growth temperature: 37°C
  Growth strain: DH5alpha
  Copy number: High Copy
Gene/Insert
  Gene/Insert name: MYC
  Species: H. sapiens (human)
  Entrez Gene: MYC (a.k.a. MRTL, MYCC, bHLHe39, c-Myc)
  Tag / fusion protein: 2 x HA (N terminal on insert)
  Cloning method: Restriction Enzyme; 5′ cloning site Unknown (unknown if destroyed)
  Sequencing primers: 5′ CMV-F; 3′ BGHrev
Terms and licenses: Academic/Nonprofit Terms; Industry Terms: Not Available to Industry
How to cite: pCDNA3-HA-HA-human CMYC (277-439) was a gift from Yoshiaki Ito (Addgene plasmid # 203435 ; http://n2t.net/addgene:203435 ; RRID:Addgene_203435)
