[The description below was written by a language model from this plasmid's Addgene catalogue record and pLannotate feature annotations shown in this document.]
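Description:
pCDNA3-HA-HA-human CMYC (277-439) is a mammalian expression plasmid built on the Invitrogen pcDNA3 backbone. It carries a fragment of human MYC that, judging by the construct name, corresponds to residues 277–439, the C-terminal portion of the protein. The catalogue entry states that the insert bears two HA epitope tags at its N terminus. The automated feature table does not annotate the HA tags or the MYC coding region as such. It does pick out two landmarks native to this part of c-Myc: the c-Myc nuclear localization signal and the sequence commonly used as the Myc epitope tag. Here the latter is simply part of the insert rather than an added tag.

Expression is driven by the CMV immediate-early enhancer and promoter and terminated by the bovine growth hormone polyadenylation signal. Flanking T7 and SP6 promoters allow in vitro transcription in either direction. A separate SV40 early promoter drives the neomycin phosphotransferase gene, followed by an SV40 poly(A) signal, which permits G418 selection of stably transfected mammalian cells. In bacteria the plasmid replicates from a high-copy ColE1/pUC-type origin and is selected with ampicillin through the β-lactamase gene. An f1 origin is also present for single-stranded DNA production. Several short annotations (fragments of ble, lacI, an HIV-1 LTR and bom) are probably backbone remnants or spurious partial matches rather than functional elements.

The stated purpose is mammalian expression of MYC. As a tagged truncation, the construct suits domain-mapping and protein-interaction experiments, such as the depositors' associated study of how RUNX3 affects the MYC/MAX complex. The restriction sites used for cloning are not recorded.
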