Features (pLannotate 1.2.2; 22 found; start..end, strand, type, name):
     90..419     +  promoter       SV40 promoter: SV40 enhancer and early promoter
    486..1277    +  CDS            neo: KKA2_KLEPN - Also known as kan, nptII. Experimental evidence at protein level: Swiss-Prot protein existence level 1. Resistance to kanamycin, neomycin, paromomycin, ribostamycin, butirosin and gentamicin B. From Klebsiella pneumoniae.
   1301..1459    +  CDS            ble (fragment): BLE_KLEPN - Experimental evidence at protein level: Swiss-Prot protein existence level 1. Binding protein with a strong affinity to the bleomycin family of antibiotics. Binds to CL990; an antimitotic-antibiotic compound. From Klebsiella pneumoniae.
   1454..1575    +  polyA_signal   SV40 poly(A) signal: SV40 polyadenylation signal
   1648..1664    -  protein_bind   lac operator: The lac repressor binds to the lac operator to inhibit transcription in E. coli. This inhibition can be relieved by adding lactose or isopropyl-β-D-thiogalactopyranoside (IPTG). lac repressor encoded by lacI
   1672..1702    -  promoter       lac promoter: promoter for the E. coli lac operon
   1717..1738    -  protein_bind   CAP binding site: CAP binding activates transcription in the presence of cAMP. E. coli catabolite activator protein
   1751..1843    -  CDS            lacI (fragment): lac repressor; lacI; The lac repressor binds to the lac operator to inhibit transcription in E. coli. This inhibition can be relieved by adding lactose or isopropyl-β-D-thiogalactopyranoside (IPTG).
   2026..2614    -  rep_origin     ori: high-copy-number ColE1/pMB1/pBR322/pUC origin of replication
   2785..3645    -  CDS            AmpR: β-lactamase; bla; confers resistance to ampicillin, carbenicillin, and related antibiotics
   3646..3750    -  promoter       AmpR promoter: bla
   3809..3861    -  misc_feature   bom (fragment): basis of mobility region from pBR322
   4016..4395    +  enhancer       CMV enhancer: human cytomegalovirus immediate early enhancer
   4396..4599    +  promoter       CMV promoter: human cytomegalovirus (CMV) immediate early promoter
   4595..4628    +  LTR            5' LTR (truncated) (fragment): truncated 5' long terminal repeat (LTR) from HIV-1
   4644..4662    +  promoter       T7 promoter: promoter for bacteriophage T7 RNA polymerase
   4895..4921    +  CDS            c-myc NLS: nuclear localization signal of human c-Myc proto-oncogene (Dang and Lee, 1988)
   5165..5194    +  CDS            Myc: Myc (human c-Myc proto-oncogene) epitope tag
   5318..5336    -  promoter       SP6 promoter: promoter for bacteriophage SP6 RNA polymerase
   5362..5586    +  polyA_signal   bGH poly(A) signal: bovine growth hormone polyadenylation signal
   5590..5611    +  promoter       SV40 promoter (fragment): SV40 enhancer and early promoter
   5632..76      +  rep_origin     f1 ori (across the origin) (sequence partly withheld): f1 bacteriophage origin of replication; arrow indicates direction of (+) strand synthesis
>Addgene plasmid #203435 | pCDNA3-HA-HA-human CMYC (277-439) | addgene full sequence | sequence record 403677 | Addgene NGS Result
GATTTATAAGGGATTTTGCCGATTTCGGCCTATTGGTTAAAAAATGAGCTGATTTAACAAAAATTTAACG
CGAATTAATTCTGTGGAATGTGTGTCAGTTAGGGTGTGGAAAGTCCCCAGGCTCCCCAGCAGGCAGAAGT
ATGCAAAGCATGCATCTCAATTAGTCAGCAACCAGGTGTGGAAAGTCCCCAGGCTCCCCAGCAGGCAGAA
GTATGCAAAGCATGCATCTCAATTAGTCAGCAACCATAGTCCCGCCCCTAACTCCGCCCATCCCGCCCCT
AACTCCGCCCAGTTCCGCCCATTCTCCGCCCCATGGCTGACTAATTTTTTTTATTTATGCAGAGGCCGAG
GCCGCCTCTGCCTCTGAGCTATTCCAGAAGTAGTGAGGAGGCTTTTTTGGAGGCCTAGGCTTTTGCAAAA
AGCTCCCGGGAGCTTGTATATCCATTTTCGGATCTGATCAAGAGACAGGATGAGGATCGTTTCGCATGAT
TGAACAAGATGGATTGCACGCAGGTTCTCCGGCCGCTTGGGTGGAGAGGCTATTCGGCTATGACTGGGCA
CAACAGACAATCGGCTGCTCTGATGCCGCCGTGTTCCGGCTGTCAGCGCAGGGGCGCCCGGTTCTTTTTG
TCAAGACCGACCTGTCCGGTGCCCTGAATGAACTGCAGGACGAGGCAGCGCGGCTATCGTGGCTGGCCAC
GACGGGCGTTCCTTGCGCAGCTGTGCTCGACGTTGTCACTGAAGCGGGAAGGGACTGGCTGCTATTGGGC
GAAGTGCCGGGGCAGGATCTCCTGTCATCTCACCTTGCTCCTGCCGAGAAAGTATCCATCATGGCTGATG
CAATGCGGCGGCTGCATACGCTTGATCCGGCTACCTGCCCATTCGACCACCAAGCGAAACATCGCATCGA
GCGAGCACGTACTCGGATGGAAGCCGGTCTTGTCGATCAGGATGATCTGGACGAAGAGCATCAGGGGCTC
GCGCCAGCCGAACTGTTCGCCAGGCTCAAGGCGCGCATGCCCGACGGCGAGGATCTCGTCGTGACCCATG
GCGATGCCTGCTTGCCGAATATCATGGTGGAAAATGGCCGCTTTTCTGGATTCATCGACTGTGGCCGGCT
GGGTGTGGCGGACCGCTATCAGGACATAGCGTTGGCTACCCGTGATATTGCTGAAGAGCTTGGCGGCGAA
TGGGCTGACCGCTTCCTCGTGCTTTACGGTATCGCCGCTCCCGATTCGCAGCGCATCGCCTTCTATCGCC
TTCTTGACGAGTTCTTCTGAGCGGGACTCTGGGGTTCGAAATGACCGACCAAGCGACGCCCAACCTGCCA
TCACGAGATTTCGATTCCACCGCCGCCTTCTATGAAAGGTTGGGCTTCGGAATCGTTTTCCGGGACGCCG
GCTGGATGATCCTCCAGCGCGGGGATCTCATGCTGGAGTTCTTCGCCCACCCCAACTTGTTTATTGCAGC
TTATAATGGTTACAAATAAAGCAATAGCATCACAAATTTCACAAATAAAGCATTTTTTTCACTGCATTCT
AGTTGTGGTTTGTCCAAACTCATCAATGTATCTTATCATGTCTGTATACCGTCGACCTCTAGCTAGAGCT
TGGCGTAATCATGGTCATAGCTGTTTCCTGTGTGAAATTGTTATCCGCTCACAATTCCACACAACATACG
AGCCGGAAGCATAAAGTGTAAAGCCTGGGGTGCCTAATGAGTGAGCTAACTCACATTAATTGCGTTGCGC
TCACTGCCCGCTTTCCAGTCGGGAAACCTGTCGTGCCAGCTGCATTAATGAATCGGCCAACGCGCGGGGA
GAGGCGGTTTGCGTATTGGGCGCTCTTCCGCTTCCTCGCTCACTGACTCGCTGCGCTCGGTCGTTCGGCT
GCGGCGAGCGGTATCAGCTCACTCAAAGGCGGTAATACGGTTATCCACAGAATCAGGGGATAACGCAGGA
AAGAACATGTGAGCAAAAGGCCAGCAAAAGGCCAGGAACCGTAAAAAGGCCGCGTTGCTGGCGTTTTTCC
ATAGGCTCCGCCCCCCTGACGAGCATCACAAAAATCGACGCTCAAGTCAGAGGTGGCGAAACCCGACAGG
ACTATAAAGATACCAGGCGTTTCCCCCTGGAAGCTCCCTCGTGCGCTCTCCTGTTCCGACCCTGCCGCTT
ACCGGATACCTGTCCGCCTTTCTCCCTTCGGGAAGCGTGGCGCTTTCTCATAGCTCACGCTGTAGGTATC
TCAGTTCGGTGTAGGTCGTTCGCTCCAAGCTGGGCTGTGTGCACGAACCCCCCGTTCAGCCCGACCGCTG
CGCCTTATCCGGTAACTATCGTCTTGAGTCCAACCCGGTAAGACACGACTTATCGCCACTGGCAGCAGCC
ACTGGTAACAGGATTAGCAGAGCGAGGTATGTAGGCGGTGCTACAGAGTTCTTGAAGTGGTGGCCTAACT
ACGGCTACACTAGAAGAACAGTATTTGGTATCTGCGCTCTGCTGAAGCCAGTTACCTTCGGAAAAAGAGT
TGGTAGCTCTTGATCCGGCAAACAAACCACCGCTGGTAGCGGTGGTTTTTTTGTTTGCAAGCAGCAGATT
ACGCGCAGAAAAAAAGGATCTCAAGAAGATCCTTTGATCTTTTCTACGGGGTCTGACGCTCAGTGGAACG
AAAACTCACGTTAAGGGATTTTGGTCATGAGATTATCAAAAAGGATCTTCACCTAGATCCTTTTAAATTA
AAAATGAAGTTTTAAATCAATCTAAAGTATATATGAGTAAACTTGGTCTGACAGTTACCAATGCTTAATC
AGTGAGGCACCTATCTCAGCGATCTGTCTATTTCGTTCATCCATAGTTGCCTGACTCCCCGTCGTGTAGA
TAACTACGATACGGGAGGGCTTACCATCTGGCCCCAGTGCTGCAATGATACCGCGAGACCCACGCTCACC
GGCTCCAGATTTATCAGCAATAAACCAGCCAGCCGGAAGGGCCGAGCGCAGAAGTGGTCCTGCAACTTTA
TCCGCCTCCATCCAGTCTATTAATTGTTGCCGGGAAGCTAGAGTAAGTAGTTCGCCAGTTAATAGTTTGC
GCAACGTTGTTGCCATTGCTACAGGCATCGTGGTGTCACGCTCGTCGTTTGGTATGGCTTCATTCAGCTC
CGGTTCCCAACGATCAAGGCGAGTTACATGATCCCCCATGTTGTGCAAAAAAGCGGTTAGCTCCTTCGGT
CCTCCGATCGTTGTCAGAAGTAAGTTGGCCGCAGTGTTATCACTCATGGTTATGGCAGCACTGCATAATT
CTCTTACTGTCATGCCATCCGTAAGATGCTTTTCTGTGACTGGTGAGTACTCAACCAAGTCATTCTGAGA
ATAGTGTATGCGGCGACCGAGTTGCTCTTGCCCGGCGTCAATACGGGATAATACCGCGCCACATAGCAGA
ACTTTAAAAGTGCTCATCATTGGAAAACGTTCTTCGGGGCGAAAACTCTCAAGGATCTTACCGCTGTTGA
GATCCAGTTCGATGTAACCCACTCGTGCACCCAACTGATCTTCAGCATCTTTTACTTTCACCAGCGTTTC
TGGGTGAGCAAAAACAGGAAGGCAAAATGCCGCAAAAAAGGGAATAAGGGCGACACGGAAATGTTGAATA
CTCATACTCTTCCTTTTTCAATATTATTGAAGCATTTATCAGGGTTATTGTCTCATGAGCGGATACATAT
TTGAATGTATTTAGAAAAATAAACAAATAGGGGTTCCGCGCACATTTCCCCGAAAAGTGCCACCTGACGT
CGACGGATCGGGAGATCTCCCGATCCCCTATGGTGCACTCTCAGTACAATCTGCTCTGATGCCGCATAGT
TAAGCCAGTATCTGCTCCCTGCTTGTGTGTTGGAGGTCGCTGAGTAGTGCGCGAGCAAAATTTAAGCTAC
AACAAGGCAAGGCTTGACCGACAATTGCATGAAGAATCTGCTTAGGGTTAGGCGTTTTGCGCTGCTTCGC
GATGTACGGGCCAGATATACGCGTTGACATTGATTATTGACTAGTTATTAATAGTAATCAATTACGGGGT
CATTAGTTCATAGCCCATATATGGAGTTCCGCGTTACATAACTTACGGTAAATGGCCCGCCTGGCTGACC
GCCCAACGACCCCCGCCCATTGACGTCAATAATGACGTATGTTCCCATAGTAACGCCAATAGGGACTTTC
CATTGACGTCAATGGGTGGAGTATTTACGGTAAACTGCCCACTTGGCAGTACATCAAGTGTATCATATGC
CAAGTACGCCCCCTATTGACGTCAATGACGGTAAATGGCCCGCCTGGCATTATGCCCAGTACATGACCTT
ATGGGACTTTCCTACTTGGCAGTACATCTACGTATTAGTCATCGCTATTACCATGGTGATGCGGTTTTGG
CAGTACATCAATGGGCGTGGATAGCGGTTTGACTCACGGGGATTTCCAAGTCTCCACCCCATTGACGTCA
ATGGGAGTTTGTTTTGGCACCAAAATCAACGGGACTTTCCAAAATGTCGTAACAACTCCGCCCCATTGAC
GCAAATGGGCGGTAGGCGTGTACGGTGGGAGGTCTATATAAGCAGAGCTCTCTGGCTAACTAGAGAACCC
ACTGCTTACTGGCTTATCGAAATTAATACGACTCACTATAGGGAGACCCAAGCTTGGTACCGAGCTCGGA
TCTCCCACCATGTACCCTTACGACGTGCCCGACTACGCCGGGTACCCTTACGACGTGCCCGACTACGCCG
GATCCTCAGAGTCTGGATCACCTTCTGCTGGAGGCCACAGCAAACCTCCTCACAGCCCACTGGTCCTCAA
GAGGTGCCACGTCTCCACACATCAGCACAACTACGCAGCGCCTCCCTCCACTCGGAAGGACTATCCTGCT
GCCAAGAGGGTCAAGTTGGACAGTGTCAGAGTCCTGAGACAGATCAGCAACAACCGAAAATGCACCAGCC
CCAGGTCCTCGGACACCGAGGAGAATGTCAAGAGGCGAACACACAACGTCTTGGAGCGCCAGAGGAGGAA
CGAGCTAAAACGGAGCTTTTTTGCCCTGCGTGACCAGATCCCGGAGTTGGAAAACAATGAAAAGGCCCCC
AAGGTAGTTATCCTTAAAAAAGCCACAGCATACATCCTGTCCGTCCAAGCAGAGGAGCAAAAGCTCATTT
CTGAAGAGGACTTGTTGCGGAAACGACGAGAACAGTTGAAACACAAACTTGAACAGCTACGGAACTCTTG
TGCGTAAGAATTCTGCAGATATCCATCACACTGGCGGCCGCTCGAGCATGCATCTAGAGGGCCCTATTCT
ATAGTGTCACCTAAATGCTAGAGCTCGCTGATCAGCCTCGACTGTGCCTTCTAGTTGCCAGCCATCTGTT
GTTTGCCCCTCCCCCGTGCCTTCCTTGACCCTGGAAGGTGCCACTCCCACTGTCCTTTCCTAATAAAATG
AGGAAATTGCATCGCATTGTCTGAGTAGGTGTCATTCTATTCTGGGGGGTGGGGTGGGGCAGGACAGCAA
GGGGGAGGATTGGGAAGACAATAGCAGGCATGCTGGGGATGCGGTGGGCTCTATGGCTTCTGAGGCGGAA
AGAACCAGCTGGGGCTCTAGGGGGTATCCCC
[124 nt withheld, positions 5632-5755]
C
[91 nt withheld, positions 5757-5847]
A
[49 nt withheld, positions 5849-5897]
CCTTTGACGTTGGAGTCCACGTTCTTT
[37 nt withheld, positions 5925-5961]
ACCCTATCTCGGTCTATTCTTTT
